Addgene plasmid #41594: hprtSAGFP
Purpose: In vivo single-strand annealing substrate composed of two truncated GFP genes, separated by a drug selection marker, and flanked by mouse hprt targeting sequences
Depositing lab: Maria Jasin. Depositing organization: Memorial Sloan-Kettering Cancer Center. Publication: Genetic steps of mammalian homologous repair with distinct mutagenic consequences. Stark JM, Pierce AJ, Oh J, Pastink A, Jasin M. Mol Cell Biol. 2004 Nov;24(21):9305-16. 10.1128/MCB.24.21.9305-9316.2004 PubMed 15485900.
Backbone
  Vector backbone: pGPD351 (modified from pBluescript)
  Backbone manufacturer: Greg Donoho (Donoho, Jasin, & Berg, Mol Cell Biol. 1998) (PMID: 9632791)
  Backbone size w/o insert (bp): 2721
  Total vector size (bp): 11342
  Modifications to backbone: From pBluescript: Targeting DNA consisting of a 5.5-kb DNA fragment of the hprt gene on the mouse X chromosome inserted
  Vector type: Mammalian Expression, Mouse Targeting ; DSB repair reporter substrate
  Selectable markers: Puromycin
Growth in bacteria
  Bacterial resistance: Ampicillin, 100 μg/mL
  Growth temperature: 37°C
  Growth strain: DH5alpha
  Copy number: High Copy
Gene/Insert
  Gene/Insert name: SA-GFP reporter (alt names: hprt-SAGFP; GFP)
  Species: M. musculus (mouse), Synthetic
  Insert size (bp): 8621
Terms and licenses: Academic/Nonprofit Terms; Industry Terms: Not Available to Industry
Depositor comments: This construct encodes a novel chromosomal reporter substrate, SA-GFP, which that allow the introduction of a double-strand break (DSB) and which assays single-strand annealing (SSA). The DSB is generated by the rare-cutting endonuclease I-SceI, whose 18-bp recognition sequence has been integrated within the green fluorescent protein gene (GFP) in such a way that it disrupts the gene. The SA-GFP reporter consists of two tandem GFP gene fragments: 5'GFP and SceGFP3'. Repair of the I-SceI-generated DSB in SceGFP'3 by SSA results in a functional GFP gene when a DNA strand from SceGFP3' is annealed to the complementary strand of 5GFP', followed by appropriate DNA-processing steps. As a result, SSA between the homologous sequences in the GFP gene fragments produces a 2.7-kb deletion in the chromosome. The SA-GFP reporter can also be repaired by HDR, but this repair does not restore a functional GFP gene. The hprtSAGFP construct has homology to the hypoxanthine phosphoribosyl transferase (hprt) locus and contains the selectable puromycin resistance gene (puroR) as well as the SSA reporter substrate SA-GFP. Cells that integrate this fragment at a random genomic location are resistant to puromycin, whereas cells in which the reporter is successfully targeted to the hprt locus are additionally resistant to 6-thioguanine (6-TG). Green fluorescent protein (GFP) gene fragments for SA-GFP were derived from pEGFP-N1 (Clonetech). The SA-GFP reporter was cloned into the mouse hprt targeting vector pGPD351 (a kind gift of Greg Donoho; Donoho, Jasin, & Berg, Mol Cell Biol. 1998). The direction of transcription of the SceGFP gene is the same as that for hprt. A complete annotated sequence is available for download in the supplementary information above. Please Note: Addgene NGS unable to fully resolve CAG promoter sequence. Please see depositor sequence for that section of the plasmid.
How to cite: hprtSAGFP was a gift from Maria Jasin (Addgene plasmid # 41594 ; http://n2t.net/addgene:41594 ; RRID:Addgene_41594)
