[The description below was written by a language model from this plasmid's Addgene catalogue record and pLannotate feature annotations shown in this document.]
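Description:
hprtSAGFP is a mouse gene-targeting plasmid that places a chromosomal reporter for single-strand annealing (SSA) repair at the X-linked hprt locus. It is built on pGPD351, a pBluescript derivative carrying about 5.5 kb of mouse hprt genomic DNA as targeting homology. The bacterial backbone supplies a high-copy ColE1/pUC origin, an f1 origin, ampicillin resistance and the usual lac/T3/T7 remnants around the cloning site. The whole plasmid is roughly 11.3 kb.

The payload, SA-GFP, consists of two tandem, incomplete GFP fragments derived from EGFP. The upstream fragment, 5'GFP, is driven by a CAG-type promoter (CMV enhancer, chicken β-actin promoter and chimeric intron) and is truncated at its 3' end. The downstream fragment, SceGFP3', is interrupted by the 18-bp recognition site for the rare-cutting endonuclease I-SceI and is followed by an SV40 polyadenylation signal; the automated annotation labels this fragment as a related cyan variant. Between the two lies a PGK promoter–puromycin resistance cassette with PGK and β-globin poly(A) signals. When I-SceI is expressed, the break in SceGFP3' can be repaired by annealing of the homologous GFP sequences, which restores a functional GFP gene and deletes about 2.7 kb of intervening chromosomal DNA. Homology-directed repair can also occur but does not yield fluorescence.

Random integrants are puromycin resistant, whereas correctly targeted clones are additionally resistant to 6-thioguanine because hprt is disrupted. The repository's sequencing did not fully resolve the CAG promoter, so the depositor sequence is the better reference for that region; the two records otherwise annotate almost identically.
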