Features (pLannotate 1.2.2; 29 found; start..end, strand, type, name):
     21..125     +  promoter       AmpR promoter: bla
    126..986     +  CDS            AmpR: β-lactamase; bla; confers resistance to ampicillin, carbenicillin, and related antibiotics
   1157..1745    +  rep_origin     ori: high-copy-number ColE1/pMB1/pBR322/pUC origin of replication
   1928..2020    +  CDS            lacI (fragment): lac repressor; lacI; The lac repressor binds to the lac operator to inhibit transcription in E. coli. This inhibition can be relieved by adding lactose or isopropyl-β-D-thiogalactopyranoside (IPTG).
   2033..2054    +  protein_bind   CAP binding site: CAP binding activates transcription in the presence of cAMP. E. coli catabolite activator protein
   2069..2099    +  promoter       lac promoter: promoter for the E. coli lac operon
   2103..2125    +  protein_bind   lac operator (fragment): The lac repressor binds to the lac operator to inhibit transcription in E. coli. This inhibition can be relieved by adding lactose or isopropyl-β-D-thiogalactopyranoside (IPTG). lac repressor encoded by lacI
   2168..2186    +  promoter       T3 promoter: promoter for bacteriophage T3 RNA polymerase
   2199..2240    +  misc_feature   MCS (fragment): pBluescript multiple cloning site
   3446..3535    -  promoter       AmpR promoter (fragment): bla
   3565..3944    +  enhancer       CMV enhancer: human cytomegalovirus immediate early enhancer
   3947..4222    +  promoter       chicken β-actin promoter: No description available
   4223..5231    +  intron         chimeric intron: chimera between introns from chicken β-actin and rabbit β-globin
   5229..5297    +  CDS            HBB (fragment): HBB_LEPEU - Experimental evidence at protein level: Swiss-Prot protein existence level 1. Involved in oxygen transport from the lung to the various peripheral tissues. From Lepus europaeus (European hare).
   5298..5936    +  CDS            (3-F)Tyr-EGFP (fragment): (3-F)Tyr-EGFP is a basic (constitutively fluorescent) green fluorescent protein published in 2004, derived from Aequorea victoria.
   5940..6017    +  CDS            HBB (fragment): HBB_PONPY - Experimental evidence at transcript level: Swiss-Prot protein existence level 2. Involved in oxygen transport from the lung to the various peripheral tissues. From Pongo pygmaeus (Bornean orangutan).
   6048..6545    +  promoter       PGK promoter: mouse phosphoglycerate kinase 1 promoter
   6564..7163    +  CDS            PuroR: puromycin N-acetyltransferase; pac from Streptomyces alboniger; confers resistance to puromycin
   7213..7344    +  CDS            dmpM (fragment): DMPM_STRAD - Protein inferred from homology: Swiss-Prot protein existence level 3. From Streptomyces alboniger.
   7345..7623    +  polyA_signal   PGK poly(A) signal (fragment): mouse phosphoglycerate kinase 1 polyadenylation signal
   7686..7741    +  polyA_signal   β-globin poly(A) signal: rabbit β-globin polyadenylation signal (Gil and Proudfoot, 1987)
   8043..8735    +  CDS            CyPet: CyPet is a basic (constitutively fluorescent) cyan fluorescent protein published in 2005, derived from Aequorea victoria. It has moderate acid sensitivity.
   8755..8838    +  CDS            large T antigen (fragment): large T antigen from SV40 (simian virus 40)
   8861..8941    +  polyA_signal   SV40 poly(A) signal: SV40 polyadenylation signal
   9459..9644    +  CDS            Hprt1 (fragment): HPRT_MUSSP - Also known as Hprt. Experimental evidence at protein level: Swiss-Prot protein existence level 1. Converts guanine to guanosine monophosphate, and hypoxanthine to inosine monophosphate. Transfers the 5-phosphoribosyl group from 5- phosphoribosylpyrophosphate onto the purine. Plays a central role in the generation of purine nucleotides through the purine salvage pathway (By similarity). From Mus spretus (Western Mediterranean mouse) (Algerian mouse).
  10664..10690   +  misc_feature   MCS (fragment): pBluescript multiple cloning site
  10699..10717   -  promoter       T7 promoter: promoter for bacteriophage T7 RNA polymerase
  10720..10877   +  CDS            lacZα (fragment): LacZα fragment of β-galactosidase; lacZ fragment
  10882..11310   +  rep_origin     f1 ori (sequence partly withheld): f1 bacteriophage origin of replication; arrow indicates direction of (+) strand synthesis
>Addgene plasmid #41594 | hprtSAGFP | depositor full sequence | sequence record 55612 | hprtSAGFP sequence 11342 bps
GCACTTTTCGGGGAAATGTGCGCGGAACCCCTATTTGTTTATTTTTCTAAATACATTCAAATATGTATCC
GCTCATGAGACAATAACCCTGATAAATGCTTCAATAATATTGAAAAAGGAAGAGTATGAGTATTCAACAT
TTCCGTGTCGCCCTTATTCCCTTTTTTGCGGCATTTTGCCTTCCTGTTTTTGCTCACCCAGAAACGCTGG
TGAAAGTAAAAGATGCTGAAGATCAGTTGGGTGCACGAGTGGGTTACATCGAACTGGATCTCAACAGCGG
TAAGATCCTTGAGAGTTTTCGCCCCGAAGAACGTTTTCCAATGATGAGCACTTTTAAAGTTCTGCTATGT
GGCGCGGTATTATCCCGTATTGACGCCGGGCAAGAGCAACTCGGTCGCCGCATACACTATTCTCAGAATG
ACTTGGTTGAGTACTCACCAGTCACAGAAAAGCATCTTACGGATGGCATGACAGTAAGAGAATTATGCAG
TGCTGCCATAACCATGAGTGATAACACTGCGGCCAACTTACTTCTGACAACGATCGGAGGACCGAAGGAG
CTAACCGCTTTTTTGCACAACATGGGGGATCATGTAACTCGCCTTGATCGTTGGGAACCGGAGCTGAATG
AAGCCATACCAAACGACGAGCGTGACACCACGATGCCTGTAGCAATGGCAACAACGTTGCGCAAACTATT
AACTGGCGAACTACTTACTCTAGCTTCCCGGCAACAATTAATAGACTGGATGGAGGCGGATAAAGTTGCA
GGACCACTTCTGCGCTCGGCCCTTCCGGCTGGCTGGTTTATTGCTGATAAATCTGGAGCCGGTGAGCGTG
GGTCTCGCGGTATCATTGCAGCACTGGGGCCAGATGGTAAGCCCTCCCGTATCGTAGTTATCTACACGAC
GGGGAGTCAGGCAACTATGGATGAACGAAATAGACAGATCGCTGAGATAGGTGCCTCACTGATTAAGCAT
TGGTAACTGTCAGACCAAGTTTACTCATATATACTTTAGATTGATTTAAAACTTCATTTTTAATTTAAAA
GGATCTAGGTGAAGATCCTTTTTGATAATCTCATGACCAAAATCCCTTAACGTGAGTTTTCGTTCCACTG
AGCGTCAGACCCCGTAGAAAAGATCAAAGGATCTTCTTGAGATCCTTTTTTTCTGCGCGTAATCTGCTGC
TTGCAAACAAAAAAACCACCGCTACCAGCGGTGGTTTGTTTGCCGGATCAAGAGCTACCAACTCTTTTTC
CGAAGGTAACTGGCTTCAGCAGAGCGCAGATACCAAATACTGTCCTTCTAGTGTAGCCGTAGTTAGGCCA
CCACTTCAAGAACTCTGTAGCACCGCCTACATACCTCGCTCTGCTAATCCTGTTACCAGTGGCTGCTGCC
AGTGGCGATAAGTCGTGTCTTACCGGGTTGGACTCAAGACGATAGTTACCGGATAAGGCGCAGCGGTCGG
GCTGAACGGGGGGTTCGTGCACACAGCCCAGCTTGGAGCGAACGACCTACACCGAACTGAGATACCTACA
GCGTGAGCTATGAGAAAGCGCCACGCTTCCCGAAGGGAGAAAGGCGGACAGGTATCCGGTAAGCGGCAGG
GTCGGAACAGGAGAGCGCACGAGGGAGCTTCCAGGGGGAAACGCCTGGTATCTTTATAGTCCTGTCGGGT
TTCGCCACCTCTGACTTGAGCGTCGATTTTTGTGATGCTCGTCAGGGGGGCGGAGCCTATGGAAAAACGC
CAGCAACGCGGCCTTTTTACGGTTCCTGGCCTTTTGCTGGCCTTTTGCTCACATGTTCTTTCCTGCGTTA
TCCCCTGATTCTGTGGATAACCGTATTACCGCCTTTGAGTGAGCTGATACCGCTCGCCGCAGCCGAACGA
CCGAGCGCAGCGAGTCAGTGAGCGAGGAAGCGGAAGAGCGCCCAATACGCAAACCGCCTCTCCCCGCGCG
TTGGCCGATTCATTAATGCAGCTGGCACGACAGGTTTCCCGACTGGAAAGCGGGCAGTGAGCGCAACGCA
ATTAATGTGAGTTAGCTCACTCATTAGGCACCCCAGGCTTTACACTTTATGCTTCCGGCTCGTATGTTGT
GTGGAATTGTGAGCGGATAACAATTTCACACAGGAAACAGCTATGACCATGATTACGCCAAGCTCGAAAT
TAACCCTCACTAAAGGGAACAAAAGCTGGAGCTCCACCGCGGTGGCGGCCGCTCTAGAACTAGTGGATCC
GCGGCCGCTAATTCGATTCTTCTGTAAAATTATCTTATTAGTAAGTTGTAACCATCTCAGACTTCTAAGT
TTGAGTTTGTAAAGGATCAGTTTTTTTTGGTGACCTACACACACACACACACACACACACACACACACAC
ACACAGGGGGGTGGATTCTGAGAATTTAGAGAATTTAGATGGTTAATACCAGTTTTTATTTTTATTCTGT
GTGATATTTATTTATTAAGATTTATTTATTTATTACATGTAGGTACACTGTATCTGTCTTCAGACACACC
AGAAGAGGGCATCAGATCTCGTTACAGATGGTTGTGAGTCACCATGTGGTTGCTGGGATTTGAACTCAGG
ACCTCTGGAAGAACAGTCAGTGCTCTTAACCGTTGAGCCATCTCACCAGCCCCGTGATATTTTATTTAAC
TTACTAGAATATACTGTGTTAAAACATATTTTAGGGGATTGGGGAGATGGCCCATTCTGTAAAGTGTCTG
CCATGTCATCTTCAGGACCTGCGTTTGTAACCCCAGCATGGAGAAGACAGAGACAGGGAGACCCCTGGGC
TTCCTGGCAAGCTAGACTAGCAAATTTGGTTAACTAGGTTCAATGAGAGACTCAGTCTCAAAACATAAGA
AGTGAATTTTTTAGACCCAATTTCAATCTCTGAACTCCATACGTATGCACATGTACCTGCATATAAATAT
ATATACACACCCATAAACACATGCACACACAAAAAATGGTTCAAAAGTTCTTAAAATGTATAAGAGTAGA
AAGTGTAGAGCCGGGAGTGGTGGCGCACGCCTTTAATCCCAGCACTTGGGAGCAGAGGCAGGTGGATTTC
TGAGTTCGAGGCCAGCCTGGTCTACAGAGTGAGTTCCAGGACAGCCAGAGCTATACAGAGAAATCCTGTC
TCAAAAAACCAAAAATAAAGTGTATATACTAATCTTTCATGCCTAAAATATTTATTTTTGCCACATTTTT
CATACCTCTTTAATATTTTTCTTTTTCTCTTTGTGCTTCAAAGGAAATTTTGTGTCATGTTTTACTTTTC
ATTCTTGACTCTATTCAGCAGTAAGACGCAGCATGGCTTTCTTAGAGAAGTATAATCTATTACAAAACGG
TAACATTTAACTGCTCTACATACCCTCTTGTAGCTAAATTCCTCTGTTAAACTAAGACTTATTATCTAAA
CGTAATTAAATGTTGATATTATTGAAGCATTTATCAGGGTTATTGTCTCATGAGCGGATACATATTTGAA
TGTATTTAGAAAAATAAACAAATAGGGGTTCCGCGCACATTTCCCCGAAAAGTGCCACCTGGTCGACATT
GATTATTGACTAGTTATTAATAGTAATCAATTACGGGGTCATTAGTTCATAGCCCATATATGGAGTTCCG
CGTTACATAACTTACGGTAAATGGCCCGCCTGGCTGACCGCCCAACGACCCCCGCCCATTGACGTCAATA
ATGACGTATGTTCCCATAGTAACGCCAATAGGGACTTTCCATTGACGTCAATGGGTGGAGTATTTACGGT
AAACTGCCCACTTGGCAGTACATCAAGTGTATCATATGCCAAGTCCGCCCCCTATTGACGTCAATGACGG
TAAATGGCCCGCCTGGCATTATGCCCAGTACATGACCTTACGGGACTTTCCTACTTGGCAGTACATCTAC
GTATTAGTCATCGCTATTACCATGGGTCGAGGTGAGCCCCACGTTCTGCTTCACTCTCCCCATCTCCCCC
CCCTCCCCACCCCCAATTTTGTATTTATTTATTTTTTAATTATTTTGTGCAGCGATGGGGGCGGGGGGGG
GGGGGGCGCGCGCCAGGCGGGGCGGGGCGGGGCGAGGGGCGGGGCGGGGCGAGGCGGAGAGGTGCGGCGG
CAGCCAATCAGAGCGGCGCGCTCCGAAAGTTTCCTTTTATGGCGAGGCGGCGGCGGCGGCGGCCCTATAA
AAAGCGAAGCGCGCGGCGGGCGGGAGTCGCTGCGTTGCCTTCGCCCCGTGCCCCGCTCCGCGCCGCCTCG
CGCCGCCCGCCCCGGCTCTGACTGACCGCGTTACTCCCACAGGTGAGCGGGCGGGACGGCCCTTCTCCTC
CGGGCTGTAATTAGCGCTTGGTTTAATGACGGCTCGTTTCTTTTCTGTGGCTGCGTGAAAGCCTTAAAGG
GCTCCGGGAGGGCCCTTTGTGCGGGGGGGAGCGGCTCGGGGGGTGCGTGCGTGTGTGTGTGCGTGGGGAG
CGCCGCGTGCGGCCCGCGCTGCCCGGCGGCTGTGAGCGCTGCGGGCGCGGCGCGGGGCTTTGTGCGCTCC
GCGTGTGCGCGAGGGGAGCGCGGCCGGGGGCGGTGCCCCGCGGTGCGGGGGGGCTGCGAGGGGAACAAAG
GCTGCGTGCGGGGTGTGTGCGTGGGGGGGTGAGCAGGGGGTGTGGGCGCGGCGGTCGGGCTGTAACCCCC
CCCTGCACCCCCCTCCCCGAGTTGCTGAGCACGGCCCGGCTTCGGGTGCGGGGCTCCGTGCGGGGCGTGG
CGCGGGGCTCGCCGTGCCGGGCGGGGGGTGGCGGCAGGTGGGGGTGCCGGGCGGGGCGGGGCCGCCTCGG
GCCGGGGAGGGCTCGGGGGAGGGGCGCGGCGGCCCCGGAGCGCCGGCGGCTGTCGAGGCGCGGCGAGCCG
CAGCCATTGCCTTTTATGGTAATCGTGCGAGAGGGCGCAGGGACTTCCTTTGTCCCAAATCTGGCGGAGC
CGAAATCTGGGAGGCGCCGCCGCACCCCCTCTAGCGGGCGCGGGCGAAGCGGTGCGGCGCCGGCAGGAAG
GAAATGGGCGGGGAGGGCCTTCGTGCGTCGCCGCGCCGCCGTCCCCTTCTCCATCTCCAGCCTCGGGGCT
GCCGCAGGGGGACGGCTGCCTTCGGGGGGGACGGGGCAGGGCGGGGTTCGGCTTCTGGCGTGTGACCGGC
GGCTCTAGAGCCTCTGCTAACCATGTTCATGCCTTCTTCTTTTTCCTACAGCTCCTGGGCAACGTGCTGG
TTATTGTGCTGTCTCATCATTTTGGCAAAGAATTCGCCACCATGGTGAGCAAGGGCGAGGAGCTGTTCAC
CGGGGTGGTGCCCATCCTGGTCGAGCTGGACGGCGACGTAAACGGCCACAAGTTCAGCGTGTCCGGCGAG
GGCGAGGGCGATGCCACCTACGGCAAGCTGACCCTGAAGTTCATCTGCACCACCGGCAAGCTGCCCGTGC
CCTGGCCCACCCTCGTGACCACCCTGACCTACGGCGTGCAGTGCTTCAGCCGCTACCCCGACCACATGAA
GCAGCACGACTTCTTCAAGTCCGCCATGCCCGAAGGCTACGTCCAGGAGCGCACCATCTTCTTCAAGGAC
GACGGCAACTACAAGACCCGCGCCGAGGTGAAGTTCGAGGGCGACACCCTGGTGAACCGCATCGAGCTGA
AGGGCATCGACTTCAAGGAGGACGGCAACATCCTGGGGCACAAGCTGGAGTACAACTACAACAGCCACAA
CGTCTATATCATGGCCGACAAGCAGAAGAACGGCATCAAGGTGAACTTCAAGATCCGCCACAACATCGAG
GACGGCAGCGTGCAGCTCGCCGACCACTACCAGCAGAACACCCCCATCGGCGACGGCCCCGTGCTGCTGC
CCGACAACCACTACCTGAGCACCCAGTCCGCCCTGAGCAAAGACCCCAACGAGAAGTGAGAATTCACTCC
TCAGGTGCAGGCTGCCTATCAGAAGGTGGTGGCTGGTGTGGCCAATGCCCTGGCTCACAAATACCACTGA
GATCTGATATCATCGATGAATTCTACCGGGTAGGGGAGGCGCTTTTCCCAAGGCAGTCTGGAGCATGCGC
TTTAGCAGCCCCGCTGGGCACTTGGCGCTACACAAGTGGCCTCTGGCCTCACACATTCCACATCCACCGG
TAGGCGCCAACCGGCTCCGTTCTTTGGTGGCCCCTTCGCGCCACCTTCTACTCCTCCCCTAGTCAGGAAG
TTCCCCCCCGCCCCGCAGCTCGCGTCGTGCAGGACGTGACAAATGGAAGTAGCACGTCTCACTAGTCTCG
TGCAGATGGACAGCACCGCTGAGCAATGGAAGCGGGTAGGCCTTTGGGGCAGCGGCCAATAGCAGCTTTG
CTCCTTCGCTTTCTGGGCTCAGAGGCTGGGAAGGGGTGGGTCCGGGGGCGGGCTCAGGGGCGGGCTCAGG
GGCGGGGCGGGCGCCCGAAGGTCCTCCGGAGGCCCGGCATTCTGCACGCTTCAAAAGCGCACGTCTGCCG
CGCTGTTCTCCTCTTCCTCATCTCCGGGCCTTTCGACCGATCCAGCCGCCACCATGACCGAGTACAAGCC
CACGGTGCGCCTCGCCACCCGCGACGACGTCCCCCGGGCCGTACGCACCCTCGCCGCCGCGTTCGCCGAC
TACCCCGCCACGCGCCACACCGTCGACCCGGACCGCCACATCGAGCGGGTCACCGAGCTGCAAGAACTCT
TCCTCACGCGCGTCGGGCTCGACATCGGCAAGGTGTGGGTCGCGGACGACGGCGCCGCGGTGGCGGTCTG
GACCACGCCGGAGAGCGTCGAAGCGGGGGCGGTGTTCGCCGAGATCGGCCCGCGCATGGCCGAGTTGAGC
GGTTCCCGGCTGGCCGCGCAGCAACAGATGGAAGGCCTCCTGGCGCCGCACCGGCCCAAGGAGCCCGCGT
GGTTCCTGGCCACCGTCGGCGTCTCGCCCGACCACCAGGGCAAGGGTCTGGGCAGCGCCGTCGTGCTCCC
CGGAGTGGAGGCGGCCGAGCGCGCCGGGGTGCCCGCCTTCCTGGAGACCTCCGCGCCCCGCAACCTCCCC
TTCTACGAGCGGCTCGGCTTCACCGTCACCGCCGACGTCGAGGTGCCCGAAGGACCGCGCACCTGGTGCA
TGACCCGCAAGCCCGGTGCCTGACGCCCGCCCCACGACCCGCAGCGCCCGACCGAAAGGAGCGCACGACC
CCATGGCTCCGACCGAAGCCACCCGGGGCGGCCCCGCCGACCCCGCACCCGCCCCCGAGGCCCACCGCGG
GGGACACACCGAACACGCCGACCCTGCTGAACACGCGGCGCAGTTCGGTGCCCAGGAGCGGATCGAAATT
GATGATCTATTAAACAATAAAGATGTCCACTAAAATGGAAGTTTTTCCTGTCATACTTTGTTAAGAAGGG
TGAGAACAGAGTACCTACATTTTGAATGGAAGGATTGGAGCTACGGGGGTGGGGGTGGGGTGGGATTAGA
TAAATGCCTGCTCTTTACTGAAGGCTCTTTACTATTGCTTTATGATAATGTTTCATAGTTGGATATCATA
ATTTAAACAAGCAAAACCAAATTAAGGGCCAGCTCATTCCTCCCACTCATGATCTATAGATCTTTTTCCC
TCTGCCAAAAATTATGGGGACATCATGAAGCCCCTTGAGCATCTGACTTCTGGCTAATAAAGGAAATTTA
TTTTCATTGCAATAGTGTGTTGGAATTTTTTGTGTCTCTCACTCGGAAGGACATATGGGAGGGCAAATCA
TTTAAAACATCAGAATGAGTATTTGGTTTAGAGTTTGGCAACATATGCCATATGCTGGCTGCCATGAACA
AAGGTGGCTATAAAGAGGTCATCAGTATATGAAACAGCCCCCTGCTGTCCATTCCTTATTCCATAGAAAA
GCCTTGACTTGAGGTTAGATTTTTTTTATATTTTGTTTTGTGTTATTTTTTTCTTTAACATCCCTAAAAT
TTTCCTTACATGTTTTACTAGCCAGATTTTTCCTCCTCTCCTGACTACTCCCAGTCATAGCTGTCCCTCT
TCTCTTATGAAGATCCCTCGACCTGCAGCCCAAGCTTTAAGGCCACAAGTTCAGCGTGTCCGGCGAGGGC
GAGGGCGATGCCACCTACGGCAAGCTGACCCTGAAGTTCATCTGCACCACCGGCAAGCTGCCCGTGCCCT
GGCCCACCCTCGTGACCACCCTGACCTACGGCGTGCAGTGCTTCAGCCGCTACCCCGACCACATGAAGCA
GCACGACTTCTTCAAGTCCGCCATGCCCGAAGGCTACGTCCAGGAGCGCACCATCTTCTTCAAGGACGAC
GGCAACTACAAGACCCGCGCCGAGGTGAAGTTCGATAGGGATAACAGGGTAATCCGCATCGAGCTGAAGG
GCATCGACTTCAAGGAGGACGGCAACATCCTGGGGCACAAGCTGGAGTACAACTACAACAGCCACAACGT
CTATATCATGGCCGACAAGCAGAAGAACGGCATCAAGGTGAACTTCAAGATCCGCCACAACATCGAGGAC
GGCAGCGTGCAGCTCGCCGACCACTACCAGCAGAACACCCCCATCGGCGACGGCCCCGTGCTGCTGCCCG
ACAACCACTACCTGAGCACCCAGTCCGCCCTGAGCAAAGACCCCAACGAGAAGCGCGATCACATGGTCCT
GCTGGAGTTCGTGACCGCCGCCGGGATCACTCTCGGCATGGACGAGCTGTACAAGTAAAGCGGCCGCGAC
TCTAGATCATAATCAGCCATACCACATTTGTAGAGGTTTTACTTGCTTTAAAAAACCTCCCACACCTCCC
CCTGAACCTGAAACATAAAATGAATGCAATTGTTGTTGTTAACTTGTTTATTGCAGCTTATAATGGTTAC
AAATAAAGCAATAGCATCACAAATTTCACAAATAAAGCATTTTTTTCACTGAAGCTTGTTTTTATTTGTA
TCTTTAAATTTTATGATAGATGTTATAGTGTACTCTCCTCTCCCCTCCCCTCCCCTCTCCTCCTCAGCAG
GATCTTGTTATGTAGCCCTAAGGGATCTAATACTTACTCTGTAGTCCAGGCTGTCCTTCAGCTCATGAGA
CACACCATCATGCTTGGCATGTTTCTTGTTCTGAAAGGTATCTGGTTTTAATTTTGGTTGAGCTGGTGTG
TTGGTGTATATCTGTAATCTCAGCACAGGCAAGTAGAGACAAGGATTATGATTACAGTCCAGCCTGGGCT
ATTTAGAGGGATTCTCTTTAATCTTTCCTCATGCCCCAAAATCTTACCTTTGGTATATGAAAAATAGTCT
CCACTTCTGCAAAATATTGCTTTATGAAGTAAGAATTCCCTTCATAGAGACAAGGAATGTGTCCTGTAAA
AGTTTAATGTGTAAGAAGTATTTGTTATAAAAGATAAATATTCAGAATCTTCTTTTTAATTCCTGATTTT
ATTTCTATAGGACTGAAAGACTTGCTCGAGATGTCATGAAGGAGATGGGAGGCCATCACATTGTGGCCCT
CTGTGTGCTCAAGGGGGGCTATAAGTTCTTTGCTGACCTGCTGGATTACATTAAAGCACTGAATAGAAAT
AGTGATAGATCCATTCCTATGACTGTAGATTTTATCAGACTGAAGAGCTACTGTGTAAGTATAATTAACT
TATAATTAAAAAAATAGGGCCATTCTAGTTTTATCTATATTTTTTTTAAACTTGTGCAAACTATGCTACA
TAATCAACTTACTTGATTATGTAATATATATAGTAATAGTTGGAATTACTATTATTACATATTTATTTTT
CTGTGCTGGGGTAGAACCCAGGGAACTAAGTACTGTAATAACCGAGCTTCATTCATCCTAGTCATTTTTA
ATTTTTTTTTTTTTTTTTGTTTTTTCGAGACAAGGTTTCTCTGTGTAGCCCTGGCTGTCCTGGAACTCAC
TCTGTAGACCAGGCTGGCCTCGAACTCAGAAATCTGCCTGCCTCTGCCTCCCAGTGCTGAGATTAATGAC
GTGCACCACCACTGCCTGGCATTTTTTTAAAGTTTTAATTTGAGACCCTTTCTCACTAACTTGCTCACAC
TATCCTCGAACTCATTACGTGGGCTGGTCTAGAAATTTCAGTCAACTTGCCTCAGCTTCTCAAGTAGCTG
GGATTACAGGCAGGTGCTACCACTTCTGGCCATGATCATTGTTGTTGTTGCTATTATTATTATTATTATT
TCACTGATACTTCATATCACAACACAGAATAGTAACTGTAGTTCATGACCAACAAAAAAGTTGTACAGTT
TCTCTGTTGTCTTATTTTGATCTGGATTTTGATTTGTTTCATGGCACTGGGCAGGCTAATCTCAAACTGC
ATGGCTCAAATAGTCCTTCTGTCTTAATCTCCCATGTTCTGGAAGTATAGGTATCACTACACCTAGCTGT
ATTTTCATATTTTAAAAAAAACGCCTAAGAATTGCTATTGAATGAGGCGGAGAGATGGCTCAGCAGTCAC
AAGTACTTGTAGAGGACTGGGGTTTGGTTACTAGCACCTCAAAGATGGCTTACAATTATCTGTAGCTCCA
ATTCCAGAGGATCTGTGTGGTAAAGCTGCATGTATATGGGCATGCAGGTAAAACTGCTAAACATATAAAA
ATAGCTCAGTCTTAAGAGAATTGGTCGACCTCGAGGGGGGGCCCGGTACCCAATTCGCCCTATAGTGAGT
CGTATTACAATTCACTGGCCGTCGTTTTACAACGTCGTGACTGGGAAAACCCTGGCGTTACCCAACTTAA
TCGCCTTGCAGCACATCCCCCTTTCGCCAGCTGGCGTAATAGCGAAGAGGCCCGCACCGATCGCCCTTCC
CAACAGTTGCGCAGCCTGAATGGCGAATGGG
[124 nt withheld, positions 10882-11005]
C
[91 nt withheld, positions 11007-11097]
A
[49 nt withheld, positions 11099-11147]
CCTTTGACGTTGGAGTCCACGTTCTTT
[37 nt withheld, positions 11175-11211]
ACCCTATCTCGGTCTATTCTTTTGATTTATAAGGGATTTTGCCGATTTCGGCCTATTGGTTAAAAAATGA
GCTGATTTAACAAAAATTTAACGCGAATTTTAACAAAATATTAACGCTTACAATTTAGGTG
