Features (pLannotate 1.2.2; 28 found; start..end, strand, type, name):
     21..125     +  promoter       AmpR promoter: bla
    126..986     +  CDS            AmpR: β-lactamase; bla; confers resistance to ampicillin, carbenicillin, and related antibiotics
   1157..1745    +  rep_origin     ori: high-copy-number ColE1/pMB1/pBR322/pUC origin of replication
   1928..2020    +  CDS            lacI (fragment): lac repressor; lacI; The lac repressor binds to the lac operator to inhibit transcription in E. coli. This inhibition can be relieved by adding lactose or isopropyl-β-D-thiogalactopyranoside (IPTG).
   2033..2054    +  protein_bind   CAP binding site: CAP binding activates transcription in the presence of cAMP. E. coli catabolite activator protein
   2069..2099    +  promoter       lac promoter: promoter for the E. coli lac operon
   2103..2125    +  protein_bind   lac operator (fragment): The lac repressor binds to the lac operator to inhibit transcription in E. coli. This inhibition can be relieved by adding lactose or isopropyl-β-D-thiogalactopyranoside (IPTG). lac repressor encoded by lacI
   2168..2186    +  promoter       T3 promoter: promoter for bacteriophage T3 RNA polymerase
   2199..2240    +  misc_feature   MCS (fragment): pBluescript multiple cloning site
   3446..3535    -  promoter       AmpR promoter (fragment): bla
   3566..3945    +  enhancer       CMV enhancer: human cytomegalovirus immediate early enhancer
   4223..5239    +  intron         chimeric intron: chimera between introns from chicken β-actin and rabbit β-globin
   5237..5305    +  CDS            HBB (fragment): HBB_LEPEU - Experimental evidence at protein level: Swiss-Prot protein existence level 1. Involved in oxygen transport from the lung to the various peripheral tissues. From Lepus europaeus (European hare).
   5306..5944    +  CDS            (3-F)Tyr-EGFP (fragment): (3-F)Tyr-EGFP is a basic (constitutively fluorescent) green fluorescent protein published in 2004, derived from Aequorea victoria.
   5948..6025    +  CDS            HBB (fragment): HBB_PONPY - Experimental evidence at transcript level: Swiss-Prot protein existence level 2. Involved in oxygen transport from the lung to the various peripheral tissues. From Pongo pygmaeus (Bornean orangutan).
   6056..6553    +  promoter       PGK promoter: mouse phosphoglycerate kinase 1 promoter
   6572..7171    +  CDS            PuroR: puromycin N-acetyltransferase; pac from Streptomyces alboniger; confers resistance to puromycin
   7221..7352    +  CDS            dmpM (fragment): DMPM_STRAD - Protein inferred from homology: Swiss-Prot protein existence level 3. From Streptomyces alboniger.
   7353..7631    +  polyA_signal   PGK poly(A) signal (fragment): mouse phosphoglycerate kinase 1 polyadenylation signal
   7694..7749    +  polyA_signal   β-globin poly(A) signal: rabbit β-globin polyadenylation signal (Gil and Proudfoot, 1987)
   8053..8745    +  CDS            CyPet: CyPet is a basic (constitutively fluorescent) cyan fluorescent protein published in 2005, derived from Aequorea victoria. It has moderate acid sensitivity.
   8765..8847    +  CDS            large T antigen (fragment): large T antigen from SV40 (simian virus 40)
   8870..8950    +  polyA_signal   SV40 poly(A) signal: SV40 polyadenylation signal
   9468..9653    +  CDS            Hprt1 (fragment): HPRT_MUSSP - Also known as Hprt. Experimental evidence at protein level: Swiss-Prot protein existence level 1. Converts guanine to guanosine monophosphate, and hypoxanthine to inosine monophosphate. Transfers the 5-phosphoribosyl group from 5- phosphoribosylpyrophosphate onto the purine. Plays a central role in the generation of purine nucleotides through the purine salvage pathway (By similarity). From Mus spretus (Western Mediterranean mouse) (Algerian mouse).
  10673..10699   +  misc_feature   MCS (fragment): pBluescript multiple cloning site
  10708..10726   -  promoter       T7 promoter: promoter for bacteriophage T7 RNA polymerase
  10729..10886   +  CDS            lacZα (fragment): LacZα fragment of β-galactosidase; lacZ fragment
  10891..11319   +  rep_origin     f1 ori (sequence partly withheld): f1 bacteriophage origin of replication; arrow indicates direction of (+) strand synthesis
>Addgene plasmid #41594 | hprtSAGFP | addgene full sequence | sequence record 228244 | Addgene NGS Result
GCACTTTTCGGGGAAATGTGCGCGGAACCCCTATTTGTTTATTTTTCTAAATACATTCAAATATGTATCC
GCTCATGAGACAATAACCCTGATAAATGCTTCAATAATATTGAAAAAGGAAGAGTATGAGTATTCAACAT
TTCCGTGTCGCCCTTATTCCCTTTTTTGCGGCATTTTGCCTTCCTGTTTTTGCTCACCCAGAAACGCTGG
TGAAAGTAAAAGATGCTGAAGATCAGTTGGGTGCACGAGTGGGTTACATCGAACTGGATCTCAACAGCGG
TAAGATCCTTGAGAGTTTTCGCCCCGAAGAACGTTTTCCAATGATGAGCACTTTTAAAGTTCTGCTATGT
GGCGCGGTATTATCCCGTATTGACGCCGGGCAAGAGCAACTCGGTCGCCGCATACACTATTCTCAGAATG
ACTTGGTTGAGTACTCACCAGTCACAGAAAAGCATCTTACGGATGGCATGACAGTAAGAGAATTATGCAG
TGCTGCCATAACCATGAGTGATAACACTGCGGCCAACTTACTTCTGACAACGATCGGAGGACCGAAGGAG
CTAACCGCTTTTTTGCACAACATGGGGGATCATGTAACTCGCCTTGATCGTTGGGAACCGGAGCTGAATG
AAGCCATACCAAACGACGAGCGTGACACCACGATGCCTGTAGCAATGGCAACAACGTTGCGCAAACTATT
AACTGGCGAACTACTTACTCTAGCTTCCCGGCAACAATTAATAGACTGGATGGAGGCGGATAAAGTTGCA
GGACCACTTCTGCGCTCGGCCCTTCCGGCTGGCTGGTTTATTGCTGATAAATCTGGAGCCGGTGAGCGTG
GGTCTCGCGGTATCATTGCAGCACTGGGGCCAGATGGTAAGCCCTCCCGTATCGTAGTTATCTACACGAC
GGGGAGTCAGGCAACTATGGATGAACGAAATAGACAGATCGCTGAGATAGGTGCCTCACTGATTAAGCAT
TGGTAACTGTCAGACCAAGTTTACTCATATATACTTTAGATTGATTTAAAACTTCATTTTTAATTTAAAA
GGATCTAGGTGAAGATCCTTTTTGATAATCTCATGACCAAAATCCCTTAACGTGAGTTTTCGTTCCACTG
AGCGTCAGACCCCGTAGAAAAGATCAAAGGATCTTCTTGAGATCCTTTTTTTCTGCGCGTAATCTGCTGC
TTGCAAACAAAAAAACCACCGCTACCAGCGGTGGTTTGTTTGCCGGATCAAGAGCTACCAACTCTTTTTC
CGAAGGTAACTGGCTTCAGCAGAGCGCAGATACCAAATACTGTTCTTCTAGTGTAGCCGTAGTTAGGCCA
CCACTTCAAGAACTCTGTAGCACCGCCTACATACCTCGCTCTGCTAATCCTGTTACCAGTGGCTGCTGCC
AGTGGCGATAAGTCGTGTCTTACCGGGTTGGACTCAAGACGATAGTTACCGGATAAGGCGCAGCGGTCGG
GCTGAACGGGGGGTTCGTGCACACAGCCCAGCTTGGAGCGAACGACCTACACCGAACTGAGATACCTACA
GCGTGAGCTATGAGAAAGCGCCACGCTTCCCGAAGGGAGAAAGGCGGACAGGTATCCGGTAAGCGGCAGG
GTCGGAACAGGAGAGCGCACGAGGGAGCTTCCAGGGGGAAACGCCTGGTATCTTTATAGTCCTGTCGGGT
TTCGCCACCTCTGACTTGAGCGTCGATTTTTGTGATGCTCGTCAGGGGGGCGGAGCCTATGGAAAAACGC
CAGCAACGCGGCCTTTTTACGGTTCCTGGCCTTTTGCTGGCCTTTTGCTCACATGTTCTTTCCTGCGTTA
TCCCCTGATTCTGTGGATAACCGTATTACCGCCTTTGAGTGAGCTGATACCGCTCGCCGCAGCCGAACGA
CCGAGCGCAGCGAGTCAGTGAGCGAGGAAGCGGAAGAGCGCCCAATACGCAAACCGCCTCTCCCCGCGCG
TTGGCCGATTCATTAATGCAGCTGGCACGACAGGTTTCCCGACTGGAAAGCGGGCAGTGAGCGCAACGCA
ATTAATGTGAGTTAGCTCACTCATTAGGCACCCCAGGCTTTACACTTTATGCTTCCGGCTCGTATGTTGT
GTGGAATTGTGAGCGGATAACAATTTCACACAGGAAACAGCTATGACCATGATTACGCCAAGCTCGAAAT
TAACCCTCACTAAAGGGAACAAAAGCTGGAGCTCCACCGCGGTGGCGGCCGCTCTAGAACTAGTGGATCC
GCGGCCGCTAATTCGATTCTTCTGTAAAATTATCTTATTAGTAAGTTGTAACCATCTCAGACTTCTAAGT
TTGAGTTTGTAAAGGATCAGTTTTTTTTGGTGACCTACACACACACACACACACACACACACACACACAC
ACACAGGGGGGTGGATTCTGAGAATTTAGAGAATTTAGATGGTTAATACCAGTTTTTATTTTTATTCTGT
GTGATATTTATTTATTAAGATTTATTTATTTATTACATGTAGGTACACTGTATCTGTCTTCAGACACACC
AGAAGAGGGCATCAGATCTCGTTACAGATGGTTGTGAGTCACCATGTGGTTGCTGGGATTTGAACTCAGG
ACCTCTGGAAGAACAGTCAGTGCTCTTAACCGTTGAGCCATCTCACCAGCCCCGTGATATTTTATTTAAC
TTACTAGAATATACTGTGTTAAAACATATTTTAGGGGATTGGGGAGATGGCCCATTCTGTAAAGTGTCTG
CCATGTCATCTTCAGGACCTGCGTTTGTAACCCCAGCATGGAGAAGACAGAGACAGGGAGACCCCTGGGC
TTCCTGGCAAGCTAGACTAGCAAATTTGGTTAACTAGGTTCAATGAGAGACTCAGTCTCAAAACATAAGA
AGTGAATTTTTTAGACCCAATTTCAATCTCTGAACTCCATACGTATGCACATGTACCTGCATATAAATAT
ATATACACACCCATAAACACATGCACACACAAAAAATGGTTCAAAAGTTCTTAAAATGTATAAGAGTAGA
AAGTGTAGAGCCGGGAGTGGTGGCGCACGCCTTTAATCCCAGCACTTGGGAGCAGAGGCAGGTGGATTTC
TGAGTTCGAGGCCAGCCTGGTCTACAGAGTGAGTTCCAGGACAGCCAGAGCTATACAGAGAAATCCTGCC
TCAAAAAACCAAAAATAAAGTGTATATACTAATCTTTCATGCCTAAAATATTTATTTTTGCCACATTTTT
CATACCTCTTTAATATTTTTCTTTTTCTCTTTGTGCTTCAAAGGAAATTTTGTGTCATGTTTTACTTTTC
ATTCTTGACTCTATTCAGCAGTAAGACGCAGCATGGCTTTCTTAGAGAAGTATAATCTATTACAAAACGG
TAACATTTAACTGCTCTACATACCCTCTTGTAGCTAAATTCCTCTGTTAAACTAAGACTTATTATCTAAA
CGTAATTAAATGTTGATATTATTGAAGCATTTATCAGGGTTATTGTCTCATGAGCGGATACATATTTGAA
TGTATTTAGAAAAATAAACAAATAGGGGTTCCGCGCACATTTCCCCGAAAAGTGCCACCTGGGTCGACAT
TGATTATTGACTAGTTATTAATAGTAATCAATTACGGGGTCATTAGTTCATAGCCCATATATGGAGTTCC
GCGTTACATAACTTACGGTAAATGGCCCGCCTGGCTGACCGCCCAACGACCCCCGCCCATTGACGTCAAT
AATGACGTATGTTCCCATAGTAACGCCAATAGGGACTTTCCATTGACGTCAATGGGTGGAGTATTTACGG
TAAACTGCCCACTTGGCAGTACATCAAGTGTATCATATGCCAAGTACGCCCCCTATTGACGTCAATGACG
GTAAATGGCCCGCCTGGCATTATGCCCAGTACATGACCTTATGGGACTTTCCTACTTGGCAGTACATCTA
CGTATTAGTCATCGCTATTACCATGGTCGAGGTGAGCCCCACGTTCTGCTTCACTCTCCCCATCTCCCCC
CCCTCCCCACCCCCAATTTTGTATTTATTTATTTTTTAATTATTTTGTGCAGCGATGGGGGCGGGGGGGG
GGGGGGSGCGCGCCRGGSGGGGSGGGGSGGGGSGRGGGGSGGGGSGGGGSGRGGSGGRGAGGKGCGGCGG
CAGCCAATCAGAGCGGCGCGCTCCGAAAGTTTCCTTTTATGGCGAGGCGGCGGCGGCGGCGGCCCTATAA
AAAGCGAAGCGCGCGGCGGGCGGGAGTCGCTGCGCGCTGCCTTCGCCCCGTGCCCCGCTCCGCCGCCGCC
TCGCGCCGCCCGCCCCGGCTCTGACTGACCGCGTTACTCCCACAGGTGAGCGGGCGGGACGGCCCTTCTC
CTCCGGGCTGTAATTAGCGCTTGGTTTAATGACGGCTTGTTTCTTTTCTGTGGCTGCGTGAAAGCCTTGA
GGGGCTCCGGGAGGGCCCTTTGTGCGGGGGGAGCGGCTCGGGGGGTGCGTGCGTGTGTGTGTGCGTGGGG
AGCGCCGCGTGCGGCTCCGCGCTGCCCGGCGGCTGTGAGCGCTGCGGGCGCGGCGCGGGGCTTTGTGCGC
TCCGCAGTGTGCGCGAGGGGAGCGCGGCCGGGGGCGGTGCCCCGCGGTGCGGGGGGGGCTGCGAGGGGAA
CAAAGGCTGCGTGCGGGGTGTGTGCGTGGGGGGGTGAGCAGGGGGTGTGGGCGCGTCGGTCGGGCTGCAA
CCCCCCCTGCACCCCCCTCCCCGAGTTGCTGAGCACGGCCCGGCTTCGGGTGCGGGGCTCCGTACGGGGC
GTGGCGCGGGGCTCGCCGTGCCGGGCGGGGGGTGGCGGCAGGTGGGGGTGCCGGGCGGGGCGGGGCCGCC
TCGGGCCGGGGAGGGCTCGGGGGAGGGGCGCGGCGGCCCCCGGAGCGCCGGCGGCTGTCGAGGCGCGGCG
AGCCGCAGCCATTGCCTTTTATGGTAATCGTGCGAGAGGGCGCAGGGACTTCCTTTGTCCCAAATCTGTG
CGGAGCCGAAATCTGGGAGGCGCCGCCGCACCCCCTCTAGCGGGCGCGGGGCGAAGCGGTGCGGCGCCGG
CAGGAAGGAAATGGGCGGGGAGGGCCTTCGTGCGTCGCCGCGCCGCCGTCCCCTTCTCCCTCTCCAGCCT
CGGGGCTGTCCGCGGGGGGACGGCTGCCTTCGGGGGGGACGGGGCAGGGCGGGGTTCGGCTTCTGGCGTG
TGACCGGCGGCTCTAGAGCCTCTGCTAACCATGTTCATGCCTTCTTCTTTTTCCTACAGCTCCTGGGCAA
CGTGCTGGTTATTGTGCTGTCTCATCATTTTGGCAAAGAATTCGCCACCATGGTGAGCAAGGGCGAGGAG
CTGTTCACCGGGGTGGTGCCCATCCTGGTCGAGCTGGACGGCGACGTAAACGGCCACAAGTTCAGCGTGT
CCGGCGAGGGCGAGGGCGATGCCACCTACGGCAAGCTGACCCTGAAGTTCATCTGCACCACCGGCAAGCT
GCCCGTGCCCTGGCCCACCCTCGTGACCACCCTGACCTACGGCGTGCAGTGCTTCAGCCGCTACCCCGAC
CACATGAAGCAGCACGACTTCTTCAAGTCCGCCATGCCCGAAGGCTACGTCCAGGAGCGCACCATCTTCT
TCAAGGACGACGGCAACTACAAGACCCGCGCCGAGGTGAAGTTCGAGGGCGACACCCTGGTGAACCGCAT
CGAGCTGAAGGGCATCGACTTCAAGGAGGACGGCAACATCCTGGGGCACAAGCTGGAGTACAACTACAAC
AGCCACAACGTCTATATCATGGCCGACAAGCAGAAGAACGGCATCAAGGTGAACTTCAAGATCCGCCACA
ACATCGAGGACGGCAGCGTGCAGCTCGCCGACCACTACCAGCAGAACACCCCCATCGGCGACGGCCCCGT
GCTGCTGCCCGACAACCACTACCTGAGCACCCAGTCCGCCCTGAGCAAAGACCCCAACGAGAAGTGAGAA
TTCACTCCTCAGGTGCAGGCTGCCTATCAGAAGGTGGTGGCTGGTGTGGCCAATGCCCTGGCTCACAAAT
ACCACTGAGATCTGATATCATCGATGAATTCTACCGGGTAGGGGAGGCGCTTTTCCCAAGGCAGTCTGGA
GCATGCGCTTTAGCAGCCCCGCTGGGCACTTGGCGCTACACAAGTGGCCTCTGGCCTCACACATTCCACA
TCCACCGGTAGGCGCCAACCGGCTCCGTTCTTTGGTGGCCCCTTCGCGCCACCTTCTACTCCTCCCCTAG
TCAGGAAGTTCCCCCCCGCCCCGCAGCTCGCGTCGTGCAGGACGTGACAAATGGAAGTAGCACGTCTCAC
TAGTCTCGTGCAGATGGACAGCACCGCTGAGCAATGGAAGCGGGTAGGCCTTTGGGGCAGCGGCCAATAG
CAGCTTTGCTCCTTCGCTTTCTGGGCTCAGAGGCTGGGAAGGGGTGGGTCCGGGGGCGGGCTCAGGGGCG
GGCTCAGGGGCGGGGCGGGCGCCCGAAGGTCCTCCGGAGGCCCGGCATTCTGCACGCTTCAAAAGCGCAC
GTCTGCCGCGCTGTTCTCCTCTTCCTCATCTCCGGGCCTTTCGACCGATCCAGCCGCCACCATGACCGAG
TACAAGCCCACGGTGCGCCTCGCCACCCGCGACGACGTCCCCCGGGCCGTACGCACCCTCGCCGCCGCGT
TCGCCGACTACCCCGCCACGCGCCACACCGTCGACCCGGACCGCCACATCGAGCGGGTCACCGAGCTGCA
AGAACTCTTCCTCACGCGCGTCGGGCTCGACATCGGCAAGGTGTGGGTCGCGGACGACGGCGCCGCGGTG
GCGGTCTGGACCACGCCGGAGAGCGTCGAAGCGGGGGCGGTGTTCGCCGAGATCGGCCCGCGCATGGCCG
AGTTGAGCGGTTCCCGGCTGGCCGCGCAGCAACAGATGGAAGGCCTCCTGGCGCCGCACCGGCCCAAGGA
GCCCGCGTGGTTCCTGGCCACCGTCGGCGTCTCGCCCGACCACCAGGGCAAGGGTCTGGGCAGCGCCGTC
GTGCTCCCCGGAGTGGAGGCGGCCGAGCGCGCCGGGGTGCCCGCCTTCCTGGAGACCTCCGCGCCCCGCA
ACCTCCCCTTCTACGAGCGGCTCGGCTTCACCGTCACCGCCGACGTCGAGGTGCCCGAAGGACCGCGCAC
CTGGTGCATGACCCGCAAGCCCGGTGCCTGACGCCCGCCCCACGACCCGCAGCGCCCGACCGAAAGGAGC
GCACGACCCCATGGCTCCGACCGAAGCCACCCGGGGCGGCCCCGCCGACCCCGCACCCGCCCCCGAGGCC
CACCGCGGGGGACACACCGAACACGCCGACCCTGCTGAACACGCGGCGCAGTTCGGTGCCCAGGAGCGGA
TCGAAATTGATGATCTATTAAACAATAAAGATGTCCACTAAAATGGAAGTTTTTCCTGTCATACTTTGTT
AAGAAGGGTGAGAACAGAGTACCTACATTTTGAATGGAAGGATTGGAGCTACGGGGGTGGGGGTGGGGTG
GGATTAGATAAATGCCTGCTCTTTACTGAAGGCTCTTTACTATTGCTTTATGATAATGTTTCATAGTTGG
ATATCATAATTTAAACAAGCAAAACCAAATTAAGGGCCAGCTCATTCCTCCCACTCATGATCTATAGATC
TTTTTCCCTCTGCCAAAAATTATGGGGACATCATGAAGCCCCTTGAGCATCTGACTTCTGGCTAATAAAG
GAAATTTATTTTCATTGCAATAGTGTGTTGGAATTTTTTGTGTCTCTCACTCGGAAGGACATATGGGAGG
GCAAATCATTTAAAACATCAGAATGAGTATTTGGTTTAGAGTTTGGCAACATATGCCCATATGCTGGCTG
CCATGAACAAAGGTTGGCTATAAAGAGGTCATCAGTATATGAAACAGCCCCCTGCTGTCCATTCCTTATT
CCATAGAAAAGCCTTGACTTGAGGTTAGATTTTTTTTATATTTTGTTTTGTGTTATTTTTTTCTTTAACA
TCCCTAAAATTTTCCTTACATGTTTTACTAGCCAGATTTTTCCTCCTCTCCTGACTACTCCCAGTCATAG
CTGTCCCTCTTCTCTTATGGAGATCCCTCGACCTGCAGCCCAAGCTTTAAGGCCACAAGTTCAGCGTGTC
CGGCGAGGGCGAGGGCGATGCCACCTACGGCAAGCTGACCCTGAAGTTCATCTGCACCACCGGCAAGCTG
CCCGTGCCCTGGCCCACCCTCGTGACCACCCTGACCTACGGCGTGCAGTGCTTCAGCCGCTACCCCGACC
ACATGAAGCAGCACGACTTCTTCAAGTCCGCCATGCCCGAAGGCTACGTCCAGGAGCGCACCATCTTCTT
CAAGGACGACGGCAACTACAAGACCCGCGCCGAGGTGAAGTTCGATAGGGATAACAGGGTAATCCGCATC
GAGCTGAAGGGCATCGACTTCAAGGAGGACGGCAACATCCTGGGGCACAAGCTGGAGTACAACTACAACA
GCCACAACGTCTATATCATGGCCGACAAGCAGAAGAACGGCATCAAGGTGAACTTCAAGATCCGCCACAA
CATCGAGGACGGCAGCGTGCAGCTCGCCGACCACTACCAGCAGAACACCCCCATCGGCGACGGCCCCGTG
CTGCTGCCCGACAACCACTACCTGAGCACCCAGTCCGCCCTGAGCAAAGACCCCAACGAGAAGCGCGATC
ACATGGTCCTGCTGGAGTTCGTGACCGCCGCCGGGATCACTCTCGGCATGGACGAGCTGTACAAGTAAAG
CGGCCGCGACTCTAGATCATAATCAGCCATACCACATTTGTGGAGGTTTTACTTGCTTAAAAAACCTCCC
ACACCTCCCCCTGAACCTGAAACATAAAATGAATGCAATTGTTGTTGTTAACTTGTTTATTGCAGCTTAT
AATGGTTACAAATAAAGCAATAGCATCACAAATTTCACAAATAAAGCATTTTTTTCACTGAAGCTTGTTT
TTATTTGTATCTTTAAATTTTATGATAGATGTTATAGTGTACTCTCCTCTCCCCTCCCCTCCCCTCTCCT
CCTCAGCAGGATCTTGTTATGTAGCCCTAAGGGATCTAATACTTACTCTGTAGTCCAGGCTGTCCTTCAG
CTCATGAGACACACCATCATGCTTGGCATGTTTCTTGTTCTGAAAGGTATCTGGTTTTAATTTTGGTTGA
GCTGGTGTGTTGGTGTATATCTGTAATCTCAGCACAGGCAAGTAGAGACAAGGATTATGATTACAGTCCA
GCCTGGGCTATTTAGAGGGATTCTCTTTAATCTTTCCTCATGCCCCAAAATCTTACCTTTGGTATATGAA
AAATAGTCTCCACTTCTGCAAAATATTGCTTTATGAAGTAAGAATTCCCTTCATAGAGACAAGGAATGTG
TCCTGTAAAAGTTTAATGTGTAAGAAGTATTTGTTATAAAAGATAAATATTCAGAATCTTCTTTTTAATT
CCTGATTTTATTTCTATAGGACTGAAAGACTTGCTCGAGATGTCATGAAGGAGATGGGAGGCCATCACAT
TGTGGCCCTCTGTGTGCTCAAGGGGGGCTATAAGTTCTTTGCTGACCTGCTGGATTACATTAAAGCACTG
AATAGAAATAGTGATAGATCCATTCCTATGACTGTAGATTTTATCAGACTGAAGAGCTACTGTGTAAGTA
TAATTAACTTATAATTAAAAAAATAGGGCCATTCTAGTTTTATCTATATTTTTTTTAAACTTGTGCAAAC
TATGCTACATAATCAACTTACTTGATTATGTAATATATATAGTAATAGTTGGAATTACTATTATTACATA
TTTATTTTTCTGTGCTGGGGTAGAACCCAGGGAACTAAGTACTGTAATAACCGAGCTTCATTCATCCTAG
TCATTTTTAATTTTTTTTTTTTTTTTTGTTTTTTCGAGACAAGGTTTCTCTGTGTAGCCCTGGCTGTCCT
GGAACTCACTCTGTAGACCAGGCTGGCCTCGAACTCAGAAATCTGCCTGCCTCTGCCTCCCAGTGCTGAG
ATTAATGACGTGCACCACCACTGCCTGGCATTTTTTTAAAGTTTTAATTTGAGACCCTTTCTCACTAACT
TGCTCACACTATCCTCGAACTCATTACGTGGGCTGGTCTAGAAATTTCAGTCAACTTGCCTCAGCTTCTC
AAGTAGCTGGGATTACAGGCAGGTGCTACCACTTCTGGCCATGATCATTGTTGTTGTTGCTATTATTATT
ATTATTATTTCACTGATACTTCATATCACAACACAGAATAGTAACTGTAGTTCATGACCAACAAAAAAGT
TGTACAGTTTCTCTGTTGTCTTATTTTGATCTGGATTTTGATTTGTTTCATGGCACTGGGCAGGCTAATC
TCAAACTGCATGGCTCAAATAGTCCTTCTGTCTTAATCTCCCATGTTCTGGAAGTATAGGTATCACTACA
CCTAGCTGTATTTTCATATTTTAAAAAAAACGCCTAAGAATTGCTATTGAATGAGGCGGAGAGATGGCTC
AGCAGTCACAAGTACTTGTAGAGGACTGGGGTTTGGTTACTAGCACCTCAAAGATGGCTTACAATTATCT
GTAGCTCCAATTCCAGAGGATCTGTGTGGTAAAGCTGCATGTATATGGGCATGCAGGTAAAACTGCTAAA
CATATAAAAATAGCTCAGTCTTAAGAGAATTGGTCGACCTCGAGGGGGGGCCCGGTACCCAATTCGCCCT
ATAGTGAGTCGTATTACAATTCACTGGCCGTCGTTTTACAACGTCGTGACTGGGAAAACCCTGGCGTTAC
CCAACTTAATCGCCTTGCAGCACATCCCCCTTTCGCCAGCTGGCGTAATAGCGAAGAGGCCCGCACCGAT
CGCCCTTCCCAACAGTTGCGCAGCCTGAATGGCGAATGGG
[124 nt withheld, positions 10891-11014]
C
[91 nt withheld, positions 11016-11106]
A
[49 nt withheld, positions 11108-11156]
CCTTTGACGTTGGAGTCCACGTTCTTT
[37 nt withheld, positions 11184-11220]
ACCCTATCTCGGTCTATTCTTTTGATTTATAAGGGATTTTGCCGATTTCGGCCTATTGGTTAAAAAATGA
GCTGATTTAACAAAAATTTAACGCGAATTTTAACAAAATATTAACGCTTACAATTTAGGTG
