>Addgene plasmid #41594 | hprtSAGFP | addgene partial sequence | sequence record 56167 | pCAG-F 5'-GCAACGTGCTGGTTATTGTG-3'
TCAAGTCCGCCATGCCCGAAGGCTACGTCCAGGAGCGCACCATCTTCTTCAAGGACGACGGCAACTACAA
GACCCGCGCCGAGGTGAAGTTCGAGGGCGACACCCTGGTGAACCGCATCGAGCTGAAGGGCATCGACTTC
AAGGAGGACGGCAACATCCTGGGGCACAAGCTGGAGTACAACTACAACAGCCACAACGTCTATATCATGG
CCGACAAGCAGAAGAACGGCATCAAGGTGAACTTCAAGATCCGCCACAACATCGAGGACGGCAGCGTGCA
GCTCGCCGACCACTACCAGCAGAACACCCCCATCGGCGACGGCCCCGTGCTGCTGCCCGACAACCACTAC
CTGAGCACCCAGTCCGCCCTGAGCAAAGACCCCAACGAGAAGTGAGAATTCACTCCTCAGGTGCAGGCTG
CCTATCAGAAGGTGGTGGCTGGTGTGGCCAATGCCCTGGCTCACAAATACCACTGAGATCTGATATCATC
GATGAATTCTACCGGGTAGGGGAGGCGCTTTTCCCAAGGCAGTCTGGAGCATGCGCTTTAACA
