>Addgene plasmid #41594 | hprtSAGFP | addgene partial sequence | sequence record 56230 | pEXFP-3 5'-CAGGTTCAGGGGGAGGTGTGG-3'
ATGTGGTATGGCTGATTATGATCTAGAGTCGCGGCCGCTTTACTTGTACAGCTCGTCCATGCCGAGAGTG
ATCCCGGCGGCGGTCACGAACTCCAGCAGGACCATGTGATCGCGCTTCTCGTTGGGGTCTTTGCTCAGGG
CGGACTGGGTGCTCAGGTAGTGGTTGTCGGGCAGCAGCACGGGGCCGTCGCCGATGGGGGTGTTCTGCTG
GTAGTGGTCGGCGAGCTGCACGCTGCCGTCCTCGATGTTGTGGCGGATCTTGAAGTTCACCTTGATGCCG
TTCTTCTGCTTGTCGGCCATGATATAGACGTTGTGGCTGTTGTAGTTGTACTCCAGCTTGTGCCCCAGGA
TGTTGCCGTCCTCCTTGAAGTCGATGCCCTTCAGCTCGATGCGGATTACCCTGTTATCCCTATCGAACTT
CACCTCGGCGCGGGTCTTGTAGTTGCCGTCGTCCTTGAAGAAGATGGTGCGCTCCTGGACGTAGCCTTCG
GGCATGGCGGACTTGAAGAAGTCGTGCTGCTTCATGTGGTCGGGGTAGCGGCTGAAGCACTGCACGCCGT
AGGTCAGGGTGGTCACGAGGGTGGGCCAGGGCACGGGCAGCTTGCCGGTGGTGCAGATGAACTTCAGGGT
CAGCTTGCCGTAGGTGGCATCGCCCTCGCCCTCGCCGGACACGCTGAACTTGTGGCCTTAAAGCTTGGGC
TGCAGGTCGAGGGATCTCCATAAGAGAAGAGGGACAGCTATGACTGGGAGTAGTCAGGAGAGGAG
